Addgene plasmid #157570: pD649-HAsp-CD101-COMP5AP-AviTag-9xHis
Purpose: Mammalian expression of cell-surface protein extracellular domain fused to COMP5AP-AviTag-9xHis. Protein is secreted from cells.
Depositing lab: Chris Garcia. Depositing organization: Stanford University. Publication: A Human IgSF Cell-Surface Interactome Reveals a Complex Network of Protein-Protein Interactions. Wojtowicz WM, Vielmetter J, Fernandes RA, Siepe DH, Eastman CL, Chisholm GB, Cox S, Klock H, Anderson PW, Rue SM, Miller JJ, Glaser SM, Bragstad ML, Vance J, Lam AW, Lesley SA, Zinn K, Garcia KC. Cell. 2020 Aug 20;182(4):1027-1043.e17. doi: 10.1016/j.cell.2020.07.025. PubMed 32822567.
Backbone
  Vector backbone: pD649
  Backbone size w/o insert (bp): 7153
  Vector type: Mammalian Expression
Growth in bacteria
  Bacterial resistance: Ampicillin, 100 μg/mL
  Growth temperature: 37°C
  Growth strain: DH5alpha
  Copy number: High Copy
Gene/Insert
  Gene/Insert name: CD101 (alt name: IGSF2)
  Species: H. sapiens (human)
  Insert size (bp): 2802
  Entrez Gene: CD101 (a.k.a. EWI-101, IGSF2, V7)
  Promoter: CMV/SP6
  Tag / fusion protein: COMP5AP-AviTag-9xHis (C terminal on backbone)
  Cloning method: Restriction Enzyme; 5′ cloning site GCGGCCGC (not destroyed); 3′ cloning site GGCGCGCC (not destroyed)
  Sequencing primers: 5′ ATTTAGGTGACACTATAG; 3′ CGTCGCACTCCATCACGGTG
Resource information
  A portion of this plasmid was derived from a plasmid made by: synthesis by ThermoFisher
Terms and licenses: Academic/Nonprofit Terms; Industry Terms: Not Available to Industry
Depositor comments: Some plasmids in this collection may have an IS4-like element ISVsa5 family transposase upstream of the CMV promoter.
How to cite: pD649-HAsp-CD101-COMP5AP-AviTag-9xHis was a gift from Chris Garcia (Addgene plasmid # 157570 ; http://n2t.net/addgene:157570 ; RRID:Addgene_157570)
