[The description below was written by a language model from this plasmid's Addgene catalogue record and pLannotate feature annotations shown in this document.]
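Description:
pD649-HAsp-CD101-COMP5AP-AviTag-9xHis is a mammalian expression plasmid of about 10 kb, built on the pD649 backbone, for producing the extracellular domain of human CD101 (also called IGSF2, EWI-101 or V7) as a secreted, multimerised reporter fusion. It is propagated in E. coli as a high-copy plasmid through a ColE1/pUC-type origin and is selected with ampicillin via the β-lactamase gene. A second cassette, in which SV40 and EM7 promoters drive a puromycin N-acetyltransferase coding sequence followed by an SV40 poly(A) signal, would in principle allow puromycin selection in mammalian cells. The annotation also reports short fragments of KanR, lacZα, ble and f1 ori, which appear to be backbone remnants rather than functional parts.

Expression is driven by the CMV immediate-early enhancer and promoter with a fragment of CMV intron A. An SP6 promoter sits just upstream of the coding region and could support in vitro transcription. The open reading frame begins with a secretion signal, named HAsp in the construct name, although the automated annotation matches part of it to an immunoglobulin heavy-chain signal sequence. The roughly 2.8 kb CD101 ectodomain follows, cloned between retained NotI and AscI sites. It is fused at its C-terminus to the backbone-encoded COMP coiled-coil region, a pentamerising domain. After that come human placental alkaline phosphatase, an AviTag for enzymatic biotinylation and a polyhistidine tag, which the construct name gives as 9xHis but the annotation calls 8xHis. A bGH poly(A) signal ends the transcript.

Pentamerisation raises avidity, and the phosphatase provides an enzymatic readout. This suits the secreted protein to detecting weak extracellular protein–protein interactions, as in the human IgSF cell-surface interactome screen for which the collection was made. The depositor notes that some plasmids in the series may carry an IS4-like transposase insertion upstream of the CMV promoter.
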