Features (pLannotate 1.2.2; 24 found; start..end, strand, type, name):
    119..143     -  CDS            KanR (fragment): aminoglycoside phosphotransferase; aph(3')-Ia; confers resistance to kanamycin
    254..842     +  rep_origin     ori: high-copy-number ColE1/pMB1/pBR322/pUC origin of replication
   1067..1084    +  terminator     rrnB T2 terminator (fragment): transcription terminator T2 from the E. coli rrnB gene
   1109..1128    -  CDS            lacZα (fragment): LacZα fragment of β-galactosidase; lacZ fragment
   1584..1600    +  protein_bind   lac operator: The lac repressor binds to the lac operator to inhibit transcription in E. coli. This inhibition can be relieved by adding lactose or isopropyl-β-D-thiogalactopyranoside (IPTG). lac repressor encoded by lacI
   1843..2146    +  enhancer       CMV enhancer: human cytomegalovirus immediate early enhancer
   2147..2350    +  promoter       CMV promoter: human cytomegalovirus (CMV) immediate early promoter
   2486..2529    +  intron         CMV intron (fragment): modified intron A from human cytomegalovirus
   2581..2599    +  promoter       SP6 promoter: promoter for bacteriophage SP6 RNA polymerase
   2603..2640    +  CDS            IgH signal sequence (fragment): signal sequence from the mouse immunoglobulin heavy chain variable region
   2713..5550    +  CDS            CD101 (fragment): IGSF2_HUMAN - Also known as EWI101, IGSF2, V7. Experimental evidence at protein level: Swiss-Prot protein existence level 1. Plays a role as inhibitor of T-cells proliferation induced by CD3. Inhibits expression of IL2RA on activated T-cells and secretion of IL2. Inhibits tyrosine kinases that are required for IL2 production and cellular proliferation. Inhibits phospholipase C-gamma-1/PLCG1 phosphorylation and subsequent CD3-induced changes in intracellular free calcium. Prevents nuclear translocation of nuclear factor of activated T-cell to the nucleus. Plays a role in the inhibition of T- ce
   5647..5826    +  CDS            Comp (fragment): COMP_RAT - Experimental evidence at protein level: Swiss-Prot protein existence level 1. May play a role in the structural integrity of cartilage via its interaction with other extracellular matrix proteins such as the collagens and fibronectin. Can mediate the interaction of chondrocytes with the cartilage extracellular matrix through interaction with cell surface integrin receptors. Could play a role in the pathogenesis of osteoarthritis. Potent suppressor of apoptosis in both primary chondrocytes and transformed cells. Suppresses apoptosis by blocking the activation of caspase-3 and by indu
   5814..7266    +  CDS            SEAP (fragment): secreted alkaline phosphatase from human placenta The natural enzyme has a C-terminal transmembrane sequence that is replaced by a GPI anchor.
   7291..7332    +  CDS            AviTag™ (fragment): peptide tag that allows for enzymatic biotinylation
   7336..7359    +  CDS            8xHis: 8xHis affinity tag
   7505..7616    +  polyA_signal   bGH poly(A) signal: bovine growth hormone polyadenylation signal
   7617..7725    +  rep_origin     f1 ori (fragment): f1 bacteriophage origin of replication; arrow indicates direction of (+) strand synthesis
   7739..8068    +  promoter       SV40 promoter: SV40 enhancer and early promoter
   8116..8163    +  promoter       EM7 promoter: synthetic bacterial promoter&nbsp
   8182..8781    +  CDS            PuroR (fragment): puromycin N-acetyltransferase; pac from Streptomyces; confers resistance to puromycin
   8791..8916    +  CDS            ble (fragment): BLE_KLEPN - Experimental evidence at protein level: Swiss-Prot protein existence level 1. Binding protein with a strong affinity to the bleomycin family of antibiotics. Binds to CL990; an antimitotic-antibiotic compound. From Klebsiella pneumoniae.
   8911..9032    +  polyA_signal   SV40 poly(A) signal: SV40 polyadenylation signal
   9085..9945    -  CDS            AmpR: β-lactamase; bla; confers resistance to ampicillin, carbenicillin, and related antibiotics
   9948..89      -  promoter       AmpR promoter (fragment) (across the origin): bla
>Addgene plasmid #157570 | pD649-HAsp-CD101-COMP5AP-AviTag-9xHis | depositor full sequence | sequence record 304249 | Full Sequence
TTTCAATATTATTGAAGCATTTATCAGGGTTATTGTCTCATGAGCGGATACATATTTGAATGTATTTAGA
AAAATAAACAAATAGGGGTCAGTGTTACAACCAATTAACCAATTCTGAACATTATCGCGAGCCCATTTAT
ACCTGAATATGGCTCATAACACCCCTTGCTCATGACCAAAATCCCTTAACGTGAGTTACGCGCGCGTCGT
TCCACTGAGCGTCAGACCCCGTAGAAAAGATCAAAGGATCTTCTTGAGATCCTTTTTTTCTGCGCGTAAT
CTGCTGCTTGCAAACAAAAAAACCACCGCTACCAGCGGTGGTTTGTTTGCCGGATCAAGAGCTACCAACT
CTTTTTCCGAAGGTAACTGGCTTCAGCAGAGCGCAGATACCAAATACTGTTCTTCTAGTGTAGCCGTAGT
TAGCCCACCACTTCAAGAACTCTGTAGCACCGCCTACATACCTCGCTCTGCTAATCCTGTTACCAGTGGC
TGCTGCCAGTGGCGATAAGTCGTGTCTTACCGGGTTGGACTCAAGACGATAGTTACCGGATAAGGCGCAG
CGGTCGGGCTGAACGGGGGGTTCGTGCACACAGCCCAGCTTGGAGCGAACGACCTACACCGAACTGAGAT
ACCTACAGCGTGAGCTATGAGAAAGCGCCACGCTTCCCGAAGGGAGAAAGGCGGACAGGTATCCGGTAAG
CGGCAGGGTCGGAACAGGAGAGCGCACGAGGGAGCTTCCAGGGGGAAACGCCTGGTATCTTTATAGTCCT
GTCGGGTTTCGCCACCTCTGACTTGAGCGTCGATTTTTGTGATGCTCGTCAGGGGGGCGGAGCCTATGGA
AAAACGCCAGCAACGCGGCCTTTTTACGGTTCCTGGCCTTTTGCTGGCCTTTTGCTCACATGTTCTTTCC
TGCGTTATCCCCTGATTCTGTGGATAACCGTATTACCGCCTTTGAGTGAGCTGATACCGCTCGCCGCAGC
CGAACGACCGAGCGCAGCGAGTCAGTGAGCGAGGAAGCGGAAGGCGAGAGTAGGGAACTGCCAGGCATCA
AACTAAGCAGAAGGCCCCTGACGGATGGCCTTTTTGCGTTTCTACAAACTCTTTCTGTGTTGTAAAACGA
CGGCCAGTCTTAAGCTCGGGCCCCCTGGGCGGTTCTGATAACGAGTAATCGTTAATCCGCAAATAACGTA
AAAACCCGCTTCGGCGGGTTTTTTTATGGGGGGAGTTTAGGGAAAGAGCATTTGTCAGAATATTTAAGGG
CGCCTGTCACTTTGCTTGATATATGAGAATTATTTAACCTTATAAATGAGAAAAAAGCAACGCACTTTAA
ATAAGATACGTTGCTTTTTCGATTGATGAACACCTATAATTAAACTATTCATCTATTATTTATGATTTTT
TGTATATACAATATTTCTAGTTTGTTAAAGAGAATTAAGAAAATAAATCTCGAAAATAATAAAGGGAAAA
TCAGTTTTTGATATCAAAATTATACATGTCAACGATAATACAAAATATAATACAAACTATAAGATGTTAT
CAGTATTTATTATCATTTAGAATAAATTTTGTGTCGCCCTTAATTGTGAGCGGATAACAATTACGAGCTT
CATGCACAGTGGCGTTGACTCAATATTGGCCATTAGCCATATTATTCATTGGTTATATAGCATAAATCAA
TATTGGCTATTGGCCATTGCATACGTTGTATCTATATCATAATATGTACATTTATATTGGCTCATGTCCA
ATATGACCGCCATGTTGGCATTGATTATTGACTAGTTATTAATAGTAATCAATTACGGGGTCATTAGTTC
ATAGCCCATATATGGAGTTCCGCGTTACATAACTTACGGTAAATGGCCCGCCTGGCTGACCGCCCAACGA
CCCCCGCCCATTGACGTCAATAATGACGTATGTTCCCATAGTAACGCCAATAGGGACTTTCCATTGACGT
CAATGGGTGGAGTATTTACGGTAAACTGCCCACTTGGCAGTACATCAAGTGTATCATATGCCAAGTACGC
CCCCTATTGACGTCAATGACGGTAAATGGCCCGCCTGGCATTATGCCCAGTACATGACCTTATGGGACTT
TCCTACTTGGCAGTACATCTACGTATTAGTCATCGCTATTACCATGGTGATGCGGTTTTGGCAGTACATC
AATGGGCGTGGATAGCGGTTTGACTCACGGGGATTTCCAAGTCTCCACCCCATTGACGTCAATGGGAGTT
TGTTTTGGCACCAAAATCAACGGGACTTTCCAAAATGTCGTAACAACTCCGCCCCATTGACGCAAATGGG
CGGTAGGCGTGTACGGTGGGAGGTCTATATAAGCAGAGCTCGTTTAGTGAACCGTCAGATCGCCTGGAGA
CGCCATCCACGCTGTTTTGACCTCCATAGAAGACACCGGGACCGATCCAGCCTCCGCGGCCGGGAACGGT
GCATTGGAACGCGGATTCCCCGTGCCAAGAGTGACGTAAGTACCGCCTATAGAGTCTATAGGCCCACCCC
CTTGGCTTCGTTAGAACGCGGCTACAATTAATACATAACCTTATGTATCATACACATACGATTTAGGTGA
CACTATAGAATAACATCCACTTTGCCTTTCTCTCCACAGGTGTCCACTCCCAGGTCCAACTGCACCTCGG
TTCTATCGAAAACGCGCCTGCTAGCGCCACCATGAAGACCATCATTGCCCTGAGCTACATCTTCTGCCTG
GTGTTCGCTGCGGCCGCCCAGAGAGAAGTGACAGTTCAGAAGGGCCCTCTGTTCAGAGCCGAGGGCTATC
CTGTGTCCATCGGCTGTAATGTGACAGGCCACCAGGGACCTAGCGAGCAGCATTTCCAGTGGTCCGTGTA
CCTGCCTACAAACCCCACACAAGAGGTGCAGATCATCAGCACCAAGGACGCCGCCTTTAGCTACGCCGTG
TATACTCAGAGAGTCCGCTCTGGCGACGTGTACGTGGAAAGAGTGCAGGGCAATAGCGTGCTGCTGCACA
TCAGCAAGCTGCAGATGAAGGATGCCGGCGAGTACGAGTGTCACACCCCTAACACCGACGAGAAGTACTA
CGGCAGCTACAGCGCCAAGACCAACCTGATCGTGATCCCCGATACACTGAGCGCCACCATGTCTAGCCAG
ACACTGGGAAAAGAGGAAGGCGAGCCTCTGGCTCTGACCTGTGAAGCCTCTAAAGCCACCGCTCAGCACA
CCCACCTGAGCGTGACATGGTATCTGACTCAGGATGGCGGCGGAAGCCAGGCCACAGAGATCATTAGCCT
GAGCAAGGACTTCATCCTGGTGCCTGGACCTCTGTACACCGAGAGATTTGCCGCTTCCGACGTGCAGCTG
AACAAGCTGGGCCCTACCACCTTCAGACTGAGCATCGAAAGACTGCAGAGCAGCGACCAGGGCCAGCTGT
TTTGTGAAGCCACCGAGTGGATTCAGGACCCCGACGAGACATGGATGTTCATCACCAAGAAGCAGACCGA
CCAGACCACACTGAGAATCCAGCCTGCCGTGAAGGACTTCCAAGTGAACATCACCGCCGACAGCCTGTTT
GCCGAGGGAAAACCTCTGGAACTCGTGTGCCTGGTGGTGTCCTCTGGAAGAGATCCTCAGCTGCAAGGCA
TCTGGTTCTTCAACGGAACCGAGATCGCCCACATCGATGCTGGCGGAGTGCTGGGCCTGAAGAACGACTA
CAAAGAGAGAGCCAGCCAGGGCGAGCTGCAAGTGTCTAAACTGGGACCTAAGGCCTTCAGCCTGAAGATT
TTCAGTCTGGGCCCTGAGGACGAGGGCGCCTATAGATGTGTGGTGGCCGAAGTGATGAAGACCAGAACAG
GCTCTTGGCAGGTCCTGCAGAGAAAGCAGAGCCCCGATAGCCACGTGCACCTGAGAAAACCTGCCGCCAG
ATCTGTCGTGATGAGCACCAAGAACAAGCAGCAGGTCGTGTGGGAAGGCGAAACCCTGGCCTTTCTGTGT
AAAGCCGGCGGAGCTGAGAGCCCTTTGTCTGTGTCTTGGTGGCACATCCCCAGAGATCAGACCCAGCCTG
AGTTTGTGGCCGGCATGGGACAAGATGGCATTGTGCAGCTGGGAGCCAGCTACGGCGTGCCATCTTATCA
CGGCAACACCCGGCTGGAAAAGATGGACTGGGCCACCTTTCAGCTGGAAATCACCTTCACCGCCATCACC
GATAGCGGCACCTACGAGTGCAGAGTGTCCGAGAAGTCCAGAAATCAGGCCCGGGATCTGAGCTGGACCC
AGAAAATCAGCGTGACCGTGAAGTCCCTGGAAAGCAGCCTGCAGGTTTCCCTGATGAGCAGACAGCCCCA
AGTGATGCTGACCAACACCTTCGACCTGAGCTGTGTCGTCAGAGCCGGCTATTCTGACCTGAAGGTGCCA
CTGACCGTGACCTGGCAGTTTCAGCCTGCCAGCAGCCACATCTTCCACCAGCTGATCAGAATCACCCACA
ACGGCACAATCGAGTGGGGCAACTTCCTGAGCCGGTTCCAGAAAAAGACCAAGGTGTCACAGTCCCTGTT
TAGAAGCCAGCTGCTGGTGCACGACGCCACAGAGGAAGAAACAGGCGTCTACCAGTGCGAGGTGGAAGTG
TACGACCGGAACAGCCTGTACAACAACAGACCTCCTAGAGCCAGCGCCATCTCTCACCCTCTGAGAATTG
CCGTGACACTGCCCGAGAGCAAGCTGAAAGTGAACAGCAGATCCCAGGTGCAAGAGCTGAGCATCAACAG
CAACACCGACATCGAGTGCAGCATCCTGAGCAGGTCCAATGGCAACCTGCAGCTGGCCATCATCTGGTAC
TTTAGCCCCGTGTCCACCAACGCCTCTTGGCTGAAGATCCTGGAAATGGACCAGACAAACGTGATCAAGA
CCGGCGACGAGTTTCACACACCCCAGCGGAAGCAGAAGTTCCACACAGAGAAGGTGTCCCAGGACCTGTT
CCAGCTGCATATCCTGAACGTGGAAGATAGCGACCGGGGCAAGTACCACTGTGCCGTGGAAGAATGGCTC
CTGAGCACAAACGGCACCTGGCACAAACTGGGCGAGAAGAAGTCTGGCCTGACCGAGCTGAAGCTGAAGC
CTACAGGCTCTAAAGTGCGGGTGTCCAAGGTGTACTGGACCGAGAATGTGACCGAGCATAGAGAAGTGGC
CATCCGGTGTAGCCTGGAATCTGTGGGAAGCAGCGCCACACTGTACAGCGTGATGTGGTACTGGAACAGA
GAGAACAGCGGCAGCAAGCTCCTGGTGCATCTGCAACACGATGGCCTGCTGGAATATGGCGAGGAAGGAC
TGCGGCGGCATCTGCACTGTTACAGAAGCAGCTCCACCGACTTCGTCCTGAAGCTGCACCAGGTCGAGAT
GGAAGATGCCGGAATGTACTGGTGTAGAGTGGCCGAGTGGCAGCTGCATGGACACCCTAGCAAATGGATC
AACCAGGCCAGCGACGAGTCCCAGAGAATGGTGCTGACAGTGCTGCCAAGCGAGCCCACACTGCCTAGCA
GAATCTGTAGCTCTGCCCCTGGCGCGCCGGAAGATCAAGTTGATCCAAGATTGATTGATGGCAAGGGCGG
ATCTCTGGAGGTGCTGTTCCAGGGACCAGGCGGAAGCGGCAATCCCGGCGGCGATCTGGCCCCCCAGATG
CTGCGCGAGCTGCAGGAGACCAATGCCGCCCTGCAGGACGTGCGCGAGCTGCTGCGCCACCGCGTGAAGG
AGATCACCTTCCTGAAGAACACCGTGATGGAGTGCGACGCCTGCGGTATGCAGCCCTCTAGAGGCTCCGG
CTCCATCATCCCAGTTGAGGAGGAGAACCCGGACTTCTGGAACCGCGAGGCAGCCGAGGCCCTGGGTGCC
GCCAAGAAGCTGCAGCCTGCACAGACAGCCGCCAAGAACCTCATCATCTTCCTGGGCGATGGGATGGGGG
TGTCTACGGTGACAGCTGCCAGGATCCTAAAAGGGCAGAAGAAGGACAAACTGGGGCCTGAGATACCCCT
GGCCATGGACCGCTTCCCATATGTGGCTCTGTCCAAGACATACAATGTAGACAAACATGTGCCAGACAGT
GGAGCCACAGCCACGGCCTACCTGTGCGGGGTCAAGGGCAACTTCCAGACCATTGGCTTGAGTGCAGCCG
CCCGCTTTAACCAGTGCAACACGACACGCGGCAACGAGGTCATCTCCGTGATGAATCGGGCCAAGAAAGC
AGGGAAGTCAGTGGGAGTGGTAACCACCACACGAGTGCAGCACGCCTCGCCAGCCGGCACCTACGCCCAC
ACGGTGAACCGCAACTGGTACTCGGACGCCGACGTGCCTGCCTCGGCCCGCCAGGAGGGGTGCCAGGACA
TCGCTACGCAGCTCATCTCCAACATGGACATTGACGTGATCCTAGGTGGAGGCCGAAAGTACATGTTTCG
CATGGGAACCCCAGACCCTGAGTACCCAGATGACTACAGCCAAGGTGGGACCAGGCTGGACGGGAAGAAT
CTGGTGCAGGAATGGCTGGCGAAGCGCCAGGGTGCCCGGTATGTGTGGAACCGCACTGAGCTCATGCAGG
CTTCCCTGGACCCGTCTGTGACCCATCTCATGGGTCTCTTTGAGCCTGGAGACATGAAATACGAGATCCA
CCGAGACTCCACACTGGACCCCTCCCTGATGGAGATGACAGAGGCTGCCCTGCGCCTGCTGAGCAGGAAC
CCCCGCGGCTTCTTCCTCTTCGTGGAGGGTGGTCGCATCGACCATGGTCATCATGAAAGCAGGGCTTACC
GGGCACTGACTGAGACGATCATGTTCGACGACGCCATTGAGAGGGCGGGCCAGCTCACCAGCGAGGAGGA
CACGCTGAGCCTCGTCACTGCCGACCACTCCCACGTCTTCTCCTTCGGAGGCTACCCCCTGCGAGGGAGC
TCCATCTTCGGGCTGGCCCCTGGCAAGGCCCGGGACAGGAAGGCCTACACGGTCCTCCTATACGGAAACG
GTCCAGGCTATGTGCTCAAGGACGGCGCCCGGCCGGATGTTACCGAGAGCGAGAGCGGGAGCCCCGAGTA
TCGGCAGCAGTCAGCAGTGCCCCTGGACGAAGAGACCCACGCAGGCGAGGACGTGGCGGTGTTCGCGCGC
GGCCCGCAGGCGCACCTGGTTCACGGCGTGCAGGAGCAGACCTTCATAGCGCACGTCATGGCCTTCGCCG
CCTGCCTGGAGCCCTACACCGCCTGCGACCTGGCGCCCCCCGCCGGCACCACCGACGCCGCGCACCCGGG
TGGCGGAGGACTGAACGACATCTTCGAGGCTCAGAAAATCGAATGGCACGAACATCACCATCACCATCAC
CATCACCATTAAGGCCGGCCTGTAGTCACTGGCACAACGCGTTACCCGGTAAGCCAATCGGGTATACACG
GTCGTCATACTGCAGACAGGGTTCTTCTACTTTGCAAGATAGTCTTGAGTAGTAAAATAAATAGATAGAG
AAAATCAGCCTCGACTGTGCCTTCTAGTTGCCAGCCATCTGTTGTTTGCCCCTCCCCCGTGCCTTCCTTG
ACCCTGGAAGGTGCCACTCCCACTGTCCTTTCCTAATAAAATGAGGAAATTGCATCACAACACTCAACCC
TATCTCGGTCTATTCTTTTGATTTATAAGGGATTTTGCCGATTTCGGCCTATTGGTTAAAAAATGAGCTG
ATTTAACAAAAATTTAACGCGAATTAATTCTGTGGAATGTGTGTCAGTTAGGGTGTGGAAAGTCCCCAGG
CTCCCCAGCAGGCAGAAGTATGCAAAGCATGCATCTCAATTAGTCAGCAACCAGGTGTGGAAAGTCCCCA
GGCTCCCCAGCAGGCAGAAGTATGCAAAGCATGCATCTCAATTAGTCAGCAACCATAGTCCCGCCCCTAA
CTCCGCCCATCCCGCCCCTAACTCCGCCCAGTTCCGCCCATTCTCCGCCCCATGGCTGACTAATTTTTTT
TATTTATGCAGAGGCCGAGGCCGCCTCTGCCTCTGAGCTATTCCAGAAGTAGTGAGGAGGCTTTTTTGGA
GGCCTAGGCTTTTGCAAAAAGCTCCCGGGAGCTTGTATATCCATTTTCGGATCTGATCAGCACGTGTTGA
CAATTAATCATCGGCATAGTATATCGGCATAGTATAATACGACAAGGTGAGGAACTAAACCATGACCGAG
TACAAGCCCACGGTGCGCCTCGCCACCCGCGACGACGTCCCCAGGGCCGTACGCACCCTCGCCGCCGCGT
TCGCCGACTACCCCGCCACGCGCCACACCGTCGATCCGGACCGCCACATCGAGCGGGTCACCGAGCTGCA
AGAACTCTTCCTCACGCGCGTCGGGCTCGACATCGGCAAGGTGTGGGTCGCGGACGACGGCGCCGCGGTG
GCGGTCTGGACCACGCCGGAGAGCGTCGAAGCGGGGGCGGTGTTCGCCGAGATCGGCCCGCGCATGGCCG
AGTTGAGCGGTTCCCGGCTGGCCGCGCAGCAACAGATGGAAGGCCTCCTGGCGCCGCACCGGCCCAAGGA
GCCCGCGTGGTTCCTGGCCACCGTCGGCGTCTCGCCCGACCACCAGGGCAAGGGTCTGGGCAGCGCCGTC
GTGCTCCCCGGAGTGGAGGCGGCCGAGCGCGCCGGGGTGCCCGCCTTCCTGGAGACATCCGCGCCCCGCA
ACCTCCCCTTCTACGAGCGGCTCGGCTTCACCGTCACCGCCGACGTCGAGGTGCCCGAAGGACCGCGCAC
CTGGTGCATGACCCGCAAGCCCGGTGCCTGACACGTGCTACGAGATTTCGATTCCACCGCCGCCTTCTAT
GAAAGGTTGGGCTTCGGAATCGTTTTCCGGGACGCCGGCTGGATGATCCTCCAGCGCGGGGATCTCATGC
TGGAGTTCTTCGCCCACCCCAACTTGTTTATTGCAGCTTATAATGGTTACAAATAAAGCAATAGCATCAC
AAATTTCACAAATAAAGCATTTTTTTCACTGCATTCTAGTTGTGGTTTGTCCAAACTCATCAATGTATCT
TATCATGTCTGTATACCGTCGACCTCTAGCTAGAGCTTGGCGTAATCATGGTCATTACCAATGCTTAATC
AGTGAGGCACCTATCTCAGCGATCTGTCTATTTCGTTCATCCATAGTTGCCTGACTCCCCGTCGTGTAGA
TAACTACGATACGGGAGGGCTTACCATCTGGCCCCAGCGCTGCGATGATACCGCGAGAACCACGCTCACC
GGCTCCGGATTTATCAGCAATAAACCAGCCAGCCGGAAGGGCCGAGCGCAGAAGTGGTCCTGCAACTTTA
TCCGCCTCCATCCAGTCTATTAATTGTTGCCGGGAAGCTAGAGTAAGTAGTTCGCCAGTTAATAGTTTGC
GCAACGTTGTTGCCATCGCTACAGGCATCGTGGTGTCACGCTCGTCGTTTGGTATGGCTTCATTCAGCTC
CGGTTCCCAACGATCAAGGCGAGTTACATGATCCCCCATGTTGTGCAAAAAAGCGGTTAGCTCCTTCGGT
CCTCCGATCGTTGTCAGAAGTAAGTTGGCCGCAGTGTTATCACTCATGGTTATGGCAGCACTGCATAATT
CTCTTACTGTCATGCCATCCGTAAGATGCTTTTCTGTGACTGGTGAGTACTCAACCAAGTCATTCTGAGA
ATAGTGTATGCGGCGACCGAGTTGCTCTTGCCCGGCGTCAATACGGGATAATACCGCGCCACATAGCAGA
ACTTTAAAAGTGCTCATCATTGGAAAACGTTCTTCGGGGCGAAAACTCTCAAGGATCTTACCGCTGTTGA
GATCCAGTTCGATGTAACCCACTCGTGCACCCAACTGATCTTCAGCATCTTTTACTTTCACCAGCGTTTC
TGGGTGAGCAAAAACAGGAAGGCAAAATGCCGCAAAAAAGGGAATAAGGGCGACACGGAAATGTTGAATA
CTCATATTCTTCCTT
