>Addgene plasmid #157570 | pD649-HAsp-CD101-COMP5AP-AviTag-9xHis | depositor partial sequence | sequence record 304250 | insert (extracellular domain)
CAGAGAGAAGTGACAGTTCAGAAGGGCCCTCTGTTCAGAGCCGAGGGCTATCCTGTGTCCATCGGCTGTA
ATGTGACAGGCCACCAGGGACCTAGCGAGCAGCATTTCCAGTGGTCCGTGTACCTGCCTACAAACCCCAC
ACAAGAGGTGCAGATCATCAGCACCAAGGACGCCGCCTTTAGCTACGCCGTGTATACTCAGAGAGTCCGC
TCTGGCGACGTGTACGTGGAAAGAGTGCAGGGCAATAGCGTGCTGCTGCACATCAGCAAGCTGCAGATGA
AGGATGCCGGCGAGTACGAGTGTCACACCCCTAACACCGACGAGAAGTACTACGGCAGCTACAGCGCCAA
GACCAACCTGATCGTGATCCCCGATACACTGAGCGCCACCATGTCTAGCCAGACACTGGGAAAAGAGGAA
GGCGAGCCTCTGGCTCTGACCTGTGAAGCCTCTAAAGCCACCGCTCAGCACACCCACCTGAGCGTGACAT
GGTATCTGACTCAGGATGGCGGCGGAAGCCAGGCCACAGAGATCATTAGCCTGAGCAAGGACTTCATCCT
GGTGCCTGGACCTCTGTACACCGAGAGATTTGCCGCTTCCGACGTGCAGCTGAACAAGCTGGGCCCTACC
ACCTTCAGACTGAGCATCGAAAGACTGCAGAGCAGCGACCAGGGCCAGCTGTTTTGTGAAGCCACCGAGT
GGATTCAGGACCCCGACGAGACATGGATGTTCATCACCAAGAAGCAGACCGACCAGACCACACTGAGAAT
CCAGCCTGCCGTGAAGGACTTCCAAGTGAACATCACCGCCGACAGCCTGTTTGCCGAGGGAAAACCTCTG
GAACTCGTGTGCCTGGTGGTGTCCTCTGGAAGAGATCCTCAGCTGCAAGGCATCTGGTTCTTCAACGGAA
CCGAGATCGCCCACATCGATGCTGGCGGAGTGCTGGGCCTGAAGAACGACTACAAAGAGAGAGCCAGCCA
GGGCGAGCTGCAAGTGTCTAAACTGGGACCTAAGGCCTTCAGCCTGAAGATTTTCAGTCTGGGCCCTGAG
GACGAGGGCGCCTATAGATGTGTGGTGGCCGAAGTGATGAAGACCAGAACAGGCTCTTGGCAGGTCCTGC
AGAGAAAGCAGAGCCCCGATAGCCACGTGCACCTGAGAAAACCTGCCGCCAGATCTGTCGTGATGAGCAC
CAAGAACAAGCAGCAGGTCGTGTGGGAAGGCGAAACCCTGGCCTTTCTGTGTAAAGCCGGCGGAGCTGAG
AGCCCTTTGTCTGTGTCTTGGTGGCACATCCCCAGAGATCAGACCCAGCCTGAGTTTGTGGCCGGCATGG
GACAAGATGGCATTGTGCAGCTGGGAGCCAGCTACGGCGTGCCATCTTATCACGGCAACACCCGGCTGGA
AAAGATGGACTGGGCCACCTTTCAGCTGGAAATCACCTTCACCGCCATCACCGATAGCGGCACCTACGAG
TGCAGAGTGTCCGAGAAGTCCAGAAATCAGGCCCGGGATCTGAGCTGGACCCAGAAAATCAGCGTGACCG
TGAAGTCCCTGGAAAGCAGCCTGCAGGTTTCCCTGATGAGCAGACAGCCCCAAGTGATGCTGACCAACAC
CTTCGACCTGAGCTGTGTCGTCAGAGCCGGCTATTCTGACCTGAAGGTGCCACTGACCGTGACCTGGCAG
TTTCAGCCTGCCAGCAGCCACATCTTCCACCAGCTGATCAGAATCACCCACAACGGCACAATCGAGTGGG
GCAACTTCCTGAGCCGGTTCCAGAAAAAGACCAAGGTGTCACAGTCCCTGTTTAGAAGCCAGCTGCTGGT
GCACGACGCCACAGAGGAAGAAACAGGCGTCTACCAGTGCGAGGTGGAAGTGTACGACCGGAACAGCCTG
TACAACAACAGACCTCCTAGAGCCAGCGCCATCTCTCACCCTCTGAGAATTGCCGTGACACTGCCCGAGA
GCAAGCTGAAAGTGAACAGCAGATCCCAGGTGCAAGAGCTGAGCATCAACAGCAACACCGACATCGAGTG
CAGCATCCTGAGCAGGTCCAATGGCAACCTGCAGCTGGCCATCATCTGGTACTTTAGCCCCGTGTCCACC
AACGCCTCTTGGCTGAAGATCCTGGAAATGGACCAGACAAACGTGATCAAGACCGGCGACGAGTTTCACA
CACCCCAGCGGAAGCAGAAGTTCCACACAGAGAAGGTGTCCCAGGACCTGTTCCAGCTGCATATCCTGAA
CGTGGAAGATAGCGACCGGGGCAAGTACCACTGTGCCGTGGAAGAATGGCTCCTGAGCACAAACGGCACC
TGGCACAAACTGGGCGAGAAGAAGTCTGGCCTGACCGAGCTGAAGCTGAAGCCTACAGGCTCTAAAGTGC
GGGTGTCCAAGGTGTACTGGACCGAGAATGTGACCGAGCATAGAGAAGTGGCCATCCGGTGTAGCCTGGA
ATCTGTGGGAAGCAGCGCCACACTGTACAGCGTGATGTGGTACTGGAACAGAGAGAACAGCGGCAGCAAG
CTCCTGGTGCATCTGCAACACGATGGCCTGCTGGAATATGGCGAGGAAGGACTGCGGCGGCATCTGCACT
GTTACAGAAGCAGCTCCACCGACTTCGTCCTGAAGCTGCACCAGGTCGAGATGGAAGATGCCGGAATGTA
CTGGTGTAGAGTGGCCGAGTGGCAGCTGCATGGACACCCTAGCAAATGGATCAACCAGGCCAGCGACGAG
TCCCAGAGAATGGTGCTGACAGTGCTGCCAAGCGAGCCCACACTGCCTAGCAGAATCTGTAGCTCTGCCC
CT
